Addgene plasmid #14095: pWZL blast goosecoid
Depositing lab: Bob Weinberg. Depositing organization: Whitehead Institute for Biomedical Research. Publication: The Spemann organizer gene, Goosecoid, promotes tumor metastasis. Hartwell KA, Muir B, Reinhardt F, Carpenter AE, Sgroi DC, Weinberg RA. Proc Natl Acad Sci U S A. 2006 Dec 12. 103(50):18969-74. 10.1073/pnas.0608636103 PubMed 17142318.
Backbone
  Vector backbone: pWZL Blast
  Backbone size w/o insert (bp): 5100
  Vector type: Mammalian Expression, Retroviral
  Selectable markers: Blasticidin
Growth in bacteria
  Bacterial resistance: Ampicillin, 100 μg/mL
  Growth temperature: 37°C
  Growth strain: DH5alpha
  Copy number: High Copy
Gene/Insert
  Gene/Insert name: goosecoid
  Species: M. musculus (mouse)
  Insert size (bp): 800
  Entrez Gene: Gsc
  Cloning method: Restriction Enzyme; 5′ cloning site BamHI (unknown if destroyed); 3′ cloning site EcoRI (unknown if destroyed)
  Sequencing primers: 5′ pBABE 5'
Resource information
  A portion of this plasmid was derived from a plasmid made by: Dr. Martin Blum
Terms and licenses: Academic/Nonprofit Terms; Industry Terms: Not Available to Industry
How to cite: pWZL blast goosecoid was a gift from Bob Weinberg (Addgene plasmid # 14095 ; http://n2t.net/addgene:14095 ; RRID:Addgene_14095)
