[The description below was written by a language model from this plasmid's Addgene catalogue record.]
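Description:
pWZL blast goosecoid is a retroviral mammalian expression plasmid built on the pWZL Blast backbone (about 5.1 kb without insert). It carries an approximately 800 bp insert encoding mouse (M. musculus) goosecoid (Gsc), a homeobox transcription factor best known as a Spemann organizer gene. The insert was placed by restriction cloning between a 5′ BamHI site and a 3′ EcoRI site; the record does not say whether these sites survived cloning. In bacteria the plasmid is maintained as a high-copy construct under ampicillin selection, and transduced mammalian cells are selected with blasticidin.

No feature table is provided, so the record does not explicitly list the promoter, packaging signal or other regulatory elements. In general, retroviral vectors of this type flank the cargo with long terminal repeats. The 5′ LTR drives transcription of a genomic RNA that is packaged into viral particles when the plasmid is introduced into a packaging cell line supplying the viral structural and enzymatic proteins in trans. After infection, the provirus integrates into the target cell genome, giving stable expression of both the inserted gene and the drug-resistance marker. No epitope tags or reporters are recorded for this construct.

The associated publication concerns the role of goosecoid in promoting tumor metastasis. This indicates that the plasmid is meant for stable ectopic expression of Gsc in mammalian cells, so that its effects on cell behaviour and metastatic potential can be studied. Part of the plasmid was derived from material made in another laboratory.
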