>Addgene plasmid #14095 | pWZL blast goosecoid | addgene partial sequence | sequence record 20251 | 14095 with pBABE5'
TCAAGCCCGCCGCCCCCCGGTCCCGACGCGGGGCTCGGGGATGCCCGCCAGCATGTTCAGCATCGACAAC
ATCCTGGCCGCCCGGCCGCGCTGCAAAGACGCGGTGCTCCCGGTGGCGCCCAGCGCCGCGGCTCCGGTGG
TCTTCCCGGCTCTACACGGGGACTCGCTCTACGGCGCCGGCGGCGGCACCTCCTCGGACTACGGCGCCTT
CTACCCGCGCCCTGTGGCCCCCGGAGGCGCGGGCCTCCCGGCCGCGGTCGGCAGCTCCCGCCTGGGCTAC
AACAGCTACTTCTACGGGCAGCTGCACGTGCAGGCGGCGCCCGTGGGCCCGGCTTGCTGCGGGGCTGTGC
CGCCGCTGGGCGCCCAGCAGTGCTCCTGCGTCCCGACGCCCCCAGGCTACGAGGGCCCCGGTTCTGTACT
GGTGTCTCCGGTGCCGCACCAGATGCTGCCCTACATGAACGTGGGCACGCTGTCGCGCACTGAGCTGCAG
CTGCTCAACCAGCTGCACTGTCGGCGGAAGCGGCGGCACCGCACCATCTTCACCGATGAGCAGCTCGAAG
CCCTGGAGAACCTCTTCCAGGAGACGAAGTACCCAGACGTGGGCACTCGGGAGCAGCTGGCCAGGAAGGT
GCACCTTCGGGAGGAGAAGGTGGAGGTCTGGTTTAAGAACC
